Addgene plasmid #155371: pJK412
Purpose: dCas9 oscillator v1 (dCRv1) + [dCas9 + PA4-mVenus]
Depositing lab: Pamela Silver. Depositing organization: Harvard Medical School. Publication: Toward a translationally independent RNA-based synthetic oscillator using deactivated CRISPR-Cas. Kuo J, Yuan R, Sanchez C, Paulsson J, Silver PA. Nucleic Acids Res. 2020 Aug 20;48(14):8165-8177. doi: 10.1093/nar/gkaa557. PubMed 32609820.
Backbone
  Vector backbone: SC101
  Total vector size (bp): 9863
  Vector type: Bacterial Expression, CRISPR
Growth in bacteria
  Bacterial resistance: Chloramphenicol, 25 μg/mL
  Growth temperature: 37°C
  Growth strain: DH5alpha
  Copy number: Low Copy
Gene/Insert 1
  Gene/Insert name: dCas9 (bacteria) (alt name: deactivated Cas9 (S. pyogenes))
  Species: S. pyogenes
  Insert size (bp): 4107
  Mutation: D10A H840A (catalytically inactive)
Gene/Insert 2
  Gene/Insert name: PA4-mVenus
  Insert size (bp): 997
Gene/Insert 3
  Gene/Insert name: dCas9 sgRNA oscillator v1
  Species: Synthetic
  Insert size (bp): 619
Resource information
  A portion of this plasmid was derived from a plasmid made by: pdCas9-bacteria (Stanley Qi, Addgene #44249); pLPT119 (Johan Paulsson, Addgene #85526); Christopher Voigt (Addgene #62307, 62308)
Terms and licenses: Academic/Nonprofit Terms; Industry Terms: Not Available to Industry
How to cite: pJK412 was a gift from Pamela Silver (Addgene plasmid # 155371 ; http://n2t.net/addgene:155371 ; RRID:Addgene_155371)
