[The description below was written by a language model from this plasmid's Addgene catalogue record and pLannotate feature annotations shown in this document.]
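Description:
pJK412 is a low-copy bacterial expression and CRISPR plasmid of about 9.9 kb built on a pSC101 backbone. It replicates in E. coli through the pSC101 origin together with the plasmid-encoded Rep101 (RepA) protein, and it is selected with chloramphenicol through a cat gene driven by its own promoter. It brings together on one replicon all the components of a synthetic gene oscillator based on deactivated Cas9, designated dCas9 oscillator v1 (dCRv1).

The largest insert is Streptococcus pyogenes dCas9 carrying the D10A and H840A mutations, which abolish nuclease activity while preserving RNA-guided DNA binding. It sits downstream of the tetR/tetA promoter region, with a divergently encoded TetR repressor, so dCas9 expression should be inducible with tetracycline-type inducers. The gene is followed by rrnB T1 and T7Te terminators. Next comes the roughly 600 bp oscillator module, where the annotation finds three S. pyogenes guide RNA scaffolds interspersed with J23119-derived promoter fragments. This is consistent with a ring of sgRNAs in which each directs dCas9 to repress the promoter of another, although the record does not give the individual targets or wiring.

The readout is the PA4-mVenus cassette. In it, a yellow fluorescent protein (annotated as the closely related SYFP2) is preceded by an sTRSV hammerhead ribozyme, which likely insulates the transcript's 5' end, and is followed by rrnB T1 and lambda t0 terminators. The PA4 promoter itself is not annotated in the feature table. The name suggests it is one of the sgRNA-repressible promoters, so that fluorescence would track the oscillator state. The plasmid is intended for studying RNA-based, largely translation-independent oscillatory dynamics in bacteria.
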