Features (pLannotate 1.2.2; 20 found; start..end, strand, type, name):
      7..630     -  CDS            TetR: tetracycline repressor TetR; tetR from transposon Tn10; TetR binds to the tetracycline operator tetO to inhibit transcription. This inhibition can be relieved by adding tetracycline or doxycycline.
    649..704     +  promoter       tetR/tetA promoters: tetR; overlapping promoters for bacterial tetR and tetA
    740..4844    +  CDS            dCas9 (fragment): catalytically dead mutant of the Cas9 endonuclease from the Streptococcus pyogenes Type II CRISPR/Cas system RNA-guided DNA-binding protein that lacks endonuclease activity due to the D10A mutation in the RuvC catalytic domain and the H840A mutation in the HNH catalytic domain
   4870..4941    +  terminator     rrnB T1 terminator: transcription terminator T1 from the E. coli rrnB gene
   4957..4984    +  terminator     T7Te terminator: phage T7 early transcription terminator
   5019..5062    -  terminator     bacterial terminator: putative bacterial transcription terminator
   5145..5220    +  misc_RNA       gRNA scaffold: guide RNA scaffold for the Streptococcus pyogenes CRISPR/Cas9 system
   5328..5353    -  promoter       J23119 promoter (fragment): bacterial promoter (Registry of Standard Biological Parts BBa J23119)
   5354..5429    +  misc_RNA       gRNA scaffold: guide RNA scaffold for the Streptococcus pyogenes CRISPR/Cas9 system
   5511..5538    +  promoter       J23119 promoter (fragment): bacterial promoter (Registry of Standard Biological Parts BBa J23119)
   5559..5634    +  misc_RNA       gRNA scaffold: guide RNA scaffold for the Streptococcus pyogenes CRISPR/Cas9 system
   6227..7177    -  CDS            Rep101: RepA protein needed for replication with the pSC101 origin; rep101
   7225..7447    -  rep_origin     pSC101 ori: low-copy replication origin that requires the Rep101 protein
   7992..8041    +  misc_RNA       sTRSV HHRz: hammerhead ribozyme from the tobacco ringspot virus satellite RNA (Khvorova et al., 2003)
   8094..8804    +  CDS            SYFP2: SYFP2 is a basic (constitutively fluorescent) yellow fluorescent protein published in 2006, derived from Aequorea victoria. It is reported to be a very rapidly-maturing monomer with moderate acid sensitivity.
   8804..8841    -  misc_feature   MCS (fragment): pBluescript multiple cloning site
   8865..8951    +  terminator     rrnB T1 terminator: Escherichia coli rrnB; transcription terminator T1 from the E. coli rrnB gene
   8964..9058    -  terminator     lambda t0 terminator: transcription terminator from phage lambda
   9082..9738    -  CDS            cat: CAT_ECOLX - Experimental evidence at protein level: Swiss-Prot protein existence level 1. This enzyme is an effector of chloramphenicol resistance in bacteria. From Escherichia coli. This protein is used as a marker in many commonly used cloning vectors, such as pACYC184.
   9739..9841    -  promoter       cat promoter: promoter of the E. coli cat gene encoding chloramphenicol acetyltransferase
>Addgene plasmid #155371 | pJK412 | addgene full sequence | sequence record 308999 | Addgene NGS Result
GACGTCTTAAGACCCACTTTCACATTTAAGTTGTTTTTCTAATCCGCATATGATCAATTCAAGGCCGAAT
AAGAAGGCTGGCTCTGCACCTTGGTGATCAAATAATTCGATAGCTTGTCGTAATAATGGCGGCATACTAT
CAGTAGTAGGTGTTTCCCTTTCTTCTTTAGCGACTTGATGCTCTTGATCTTCCAATACGCAACCTAAAGT
AAAATGCCCCACAGCGCTGAGTGCATATAATGCATTCTCTAGTGAAAAACCTTGTTGGCATAAAAAGGCT
AATTGATTTTCGAGAGTTTCATACTGTTTTTCTGTAGGCCGTGTACCTAAATGTACTTTTGCTCCATCGC
GATGACTTAGTAAAGCACATCTAAAACTTTTAGCGTTATTACGTAAAAAATCTTGCCAGCTTTCCCCTTC
TAAAGGGCAAAAGTGAGTATGGTGCCTATCTAACATCTCAATGGCTAAGGCGTCGAGCAAAGCCCGCTTA
TTTTTTACATGCCAATACAATGTAGGCTGCTCTACACCTAGCTTCTGGGCGAGTTTACGGGTTGTTAAAC
CTTCGATTCCGACCTCATTAAGCAGCTCTAATGCGCTGTTAATCACTTTACTTTTATCTAATCTAGACAT
CATTAATTCCTAATTTTTGTTGACACTCTATCGTTGATAGAGTTATTTTACCACTCCCTATCAGTGATAG
AGAAAAGAATTCAAAAGATCTAAAGAGGAGAAAGGATCTATGGATAAGAAATACTCAATAGGCTTAGCTA
TCGGCACAAATAGCGTCGGATGGGCGGTGATCACTGATGAATATAAGGTTCCGTCTAAAAAGTTCAAGGT
TCTGGGAAATACAGACCGCCACAGTATCAAAAAAAATCTTATAGGGGCTCTTTTATTTGACAGTGGAGAG
ACAGCGGAAGCGACTCGTCTCAAACGGACAGCTCGTAGAAGGTATACACGTCGGAAGAATCGTATTTGTT
ATCTACAGGAGATTTTTTCAAATGAGATGGCGAAAGTAGATGATAGTTTCTTTCATCGACTTGAAGAGTC
TTTTTTGGTGGAAGAAGACAAGAAGCATGAACGTCATCCTATTTTTGGAAATATAGTAGATGAAGTTGCT
TATCATGAGAAATATCCAACTATCTATCATCTGCGAAAAAAATTGGTAGATTCTACTGATAAAGCGGATT
TGCGCTTAATCTATTTGGCCTTAGCGCATATGATTAAGTTTCGTGGTCATTTTTTGATTGAGGGAGATTT
AAATCCTGATAATAGTGATGTGGACAAACTATTTATCCAGTTGGTACAAACCTACAATCAATTATTTGAA
GAAAACCCTATTAACGCAAGTGGAGTAGATGCTAAAGCGATTCTTTCTGCACGATTGAGTAAATCAAGAC
GATTAGAAAATCTCATTGCTCAGCTCCCCGGTGAGAAGAAAAATGGCTTATTTGGGAATCTCATTGCTTT
GTCATTGGGTTTGACCCCTAATTTTAAATCAAATTTTGATTTGGCAGAAGATGCTAAATTACAGCTTTCA
AAAGATACTTACGATGATGATTTAGATAATTTATTGGCGCAAATTGGAGATCAATATGCTGATTTGTTTT
TGGCAGCTAAGAATTTATCAGATGCTATTTTACTTTCAGATATCCTAAGAGTAAATACTGAAATAACTAA
GGCTCCCCTATCAGCTTCAATGATTAAACGCTACGATGAACATCATCAAGACTTGACTCTTTTAAAAGCT
TTAGTTCGACAACAACTTCCAGAAAAGTATAAAGAAATCTTTTTTGATCAATCAAAAAACGGATATGCAG
GTTATATTGATGGGGGAGCTAGCCAAGAAGAATTTTATAAATTTATCAAACCAATTTTAGAAAAAATGGA
TGGTACTGAGGAATTATTGGTGAAACTAAATCGTGAAGATTTGCTGCGCAAGCAACGGACCTTTGACAAC
GGCTCTATTCCCCATCAAATTCACTTGGGTGAGCTGCATGCTATTTTGAGAAGACAAGAAGACTTTTATC
CATTTTTAAAAGACAATCGTGAGAAGATTGAAAAAATCTTGACTTTTCGAATTCCTTATTATGTTGGTCC
ATTGGCGCGTGGCAATAGTCGTTTTGCATGGATGACTCGGAAGTCTGAAGAAACAATTACCCCATGGAAT
TTTGAAGAAGTTGTCGATAAAGGTGCTTCAGCTCAATCATTTATTGAACGCATGACAAACTTTGATAAAA
ATCTTCCAAATGAAAAAGTACTACCAAAACATAGTTTGCTTTATGAGTATTTTACGGTTTATAACGAATT
GACAAAGGTCAAATATGTTACTGAAGGAATGCGAAAACCAGCATTTCTTTCAGGTGAACAGAAGAAAGCC
ATTGTTGATTTACTCTTCAAAACAAATCGAAAAGTAACCGTTAAGCAATTAAAAGAAGATTATTTCAAAA
AAATAGAATGTTTTGATAGTGTTGAAATTTCAGGAGTTGAAGATAGATTTAATGCTTCATTAGGTACCTA
CCATGATTTGCTAAAAATTATTAAAGATAAAGATTTTTTGGATAATGAAGAAAATGAAGATATCTTAGAG
GATATTGTTTTAACATTGACCTTATTTGAAGATAGGGAGATGATTGAGGAAAGACTTAAAACATATGCTC
ACCTCTTTGATGATAAGGTGATGAAACAGCTTAAACGTCGCCGTTATACTGGTTGGGGACGTTTGTCTCG
AAAATTGATTAATGGTATTAGGGATAAGCAATCTGGCAAAACAATATTAGATTTTTTGAAATCAGATGGT
TTTGCCAATCGCAATTTTATGCAGCTGATCCATGATGATAGTTTGACATTTAAAGAAGACATTCAAAAAG
CACAAGTGTCTGGACAAGGCGATAGTTTACATGAACATATTGCAAATTTAGCTGGTAGCCCTGCTATTAA
AAAAGGTATTTTACAGACTGTAAAAGTTGTTGATGAATTGGTCAAAGTAATGGGGCGGCATAAGCCAGAA
AATATCGTTATTGAAATGGCACGTGAAAATCAGACAACTCAAAAGGGCCAGAAAAATTCGCGAGAGCGTA
TGAAACGAATCGAAGAAGGTATCAAAGAATTAGGAAGTCAGATTCTTAAAGAGCATCCTGTTGAAAATAC
TCAATTGCAAAATGAAAAGCTCTATCTCTATTATCTCCAAAATGGAAGAGACATGTATGTGGACCAAGAA
TTAGATATTAATCGTTTAAGTGATTATGATGTCGATGCCATTGTTCCACAAAGTTTCCTTAAAGACGATT
CAATAGACAATAAGGTCTTAACGCGTTCTGATAAAAATCGTGGTAAATCGGATAACGTTCCAAGTGAAGA
AGTAGTCAAAAAGATGAAAAACTATTGGAGACAACTTCTAAACGCCAAGTTAATCACTCAACGTAAGTTT
GATAATTTAACGAAAGCTGAACGTGGAGGTTTGAGTGAACTTGATAAAGCTGGTTTTATCAAACGCCAAT
TGGTTGAAACTCGCCAAATCACTAAGCATGTGGCACAAATTTTGGATAGTCGCATGAATACTAAATACGA
TGAAAATGATAAACTTATTCGAGAGGTTAAAGTGATTACCTTAAAATCTAAATTAGTTTCTGACTTCCGA
AAAGATTTCCAATTCTATAAAGTACGTGAGATTAACAATTACCATCATGCCCATGATGCGTATCTAAATG
CCGTCGTTGGAACTGCTTTGATTAAGAAATATCCAAAACTTGAATCGGAGTTTGTCTATGGTGATTATAA
AGTTTATGATGTTCGTAAAATGATTGCTAAGTCTGAGCAAGAAATAGGCAAAGCAACCGCAAAATATTTC
TTTTACTCTAATATCATGAACTTCTTCAAAACAGAAATTACACTTGCAAATGGAGAGATTCGCAAACGCC
CTCTAATCGAAACTAATGGGGAAACTGGAGAAATTGTCTGGGATAAAGGGCGAGATTTTGCCACAGTGCG
CAAAGTATTGTCCATGCCCCAAGTCAATATTGTCAAGAAAACAGAAGTACAGACAGGCGGATTCTCCAAG
GAGTCAATTTTACCAAAAAGAAATTCGGACAAGCTTATTGCTCGTAAAAAAGACTGGGATCCAAAAAAAT
ATGGTGGTTTTGATAGTCCAACGGTAGCTTATTCAGTCCTAGTGGTTGCTAAGGTGGAAAAAGGGAAATC
GAAGAAGTTAAAATCCGTTAAAGAGTTACTAGGGATCACAATTATGGAAAGAAGTTCCTTTGAAAAAAAT
CCGATTGACTTTTTAGAAGCTAAAGGATATAAGGAAGTTAAAAAAGACTTAATCATTAAACTACCTAAAT
ATAGTCTTTTTGAGTTAGAAAACGGTCGTAAACGGATGCTGGCTAGTGCCGGAGAATTACAAAAAGGAAA
TGAGCTGGCTCTGCCAAGCAAATATGTGAATTTTTTATATTTAGCTAGTCATTATGAAAAGTTGAAGGGT
AGTCCAGAAGATAACGAACAAAAACAATTGTTTGTGGAGCAGCATAAGCATTATTTAGATGAGATTATTG
AGCAAATCAGTGAATTTTCTAAGCGTGTTATTTTAGCAGATGCCAATTTAGATAAAGTTCTTAGTGCATA
TAACAAACATAGAGACAAACCAATACGTGAACAAGCAGAAAATATTATTCATTTATTTACGTTGACGAAT
CTTGGAGCTCCCGCTGCTTTTAAATATTTTGATACAACAATTGATCGTAAACGATATACGTCTACAAAAG
AAGTTTTAGATGCCACTCTTATCCATCAATCCATCACTGGTCTTTATGAAACACGCATTGATTTGAGTCA
GCTAGGAGGTGACTAACTCGAGTAAGGATCTCCAGGCATCAAATAAAACGAAAGGCTCAGTCGAAAGACT
GGGCCTTTCGTTTTATCTGTTGTTTGTCGGTGAACGCTCTCTACTAGAGTCACACTGGCTCACCTTCGGG
TGGGCCTTTCTGCGTTTATACCTAGTAATAGGCGTATCACGAGGCAGAATTTCAGATAAAAAAAATCCTT
AGCTTTCGCTAAGGATGATTTCTGGAATTCTAAAGATCTCAGAAATCATTTTACACCAACGGGTCACACG
GGTATTATGCTAGCATAATACCAGCTAGTTGTGGGTTTTAGAGCTAGAAATAGCAAGTTAAAATAAGGCT
AGTCCGTTATCAACTTGAAAAAGTGGCACCGAGTCGGTGCTTTTTTTCTCGGTACCAAATTCCAGAAAAG
AGGCCTCCCGAAAGGGGGGCCTTTTTTCGTTTTGGTCCGCTTAAGCTTTTTACACCTCCACAACTAGCTG
GTATTATGCTAGCATAATACCTAGGACTGAGCTGTTTTAGAGCTAGAAATAGCAAGTTAAAATAAGGCTA
GTCCGATTGCAACTTGAAAAAGTGGCACCGAGTCGGTGCTTTTTTTCTCGGTACCAAATTCCAGAAAAGA
GACGCTTTCGAGCGTCTTTTTTCGTTTTGGTCCGATAGGATCCTTTACACCTAGCTCAGTCCTAGGTATT
ATGCTAGCATAATACCCGTGTGACCCGTGTTTTAGAGCTAGAAATAGCAAGTTAAAATAAGGCTAGTCCG
TTATCAACTTGAAAAAGTGGCACCGAGTCGGTGCTTTTTTTCTCGGTACCAAAGACGAACAATAAGACGC
TGAAAAGCGTCTTTTTTCGTTTTGGTCCTTTATCTAGGGTACGGGTTTTGCTGCCCGCAAACGGGCTGTT
CTGGTGTTGCTAGTTTGTTATCAGAATCGCAGATCCGGCTTCAGCCGGTTTGCCGGCTGAAAGCGCTATT
TCTTCCAGAATTGCCATGATTTTTTCCCCACGGGAGGCGTCACTGGCTCCCGTGTTGTCGGCAGCTTTGA
TTCGATAAGCAGCATCGCCTGTTTCAGGCTGTCTATGTGTGACTGTTGAGCTGTAACAAGTTGTCTCAGG
TGTTCAATTTCATGTTCTAGTTGCTTTGTTTTACTGGTTTCACCTGTTCTATTAGGTGTTACATGCTGTT
CATCTGTTACATTGTCGATCTGTTCATGGTGAACAGCTTTGAATGCACCAAAAACTCGTAAAAGCTCTGA
TGTATCTATCTTTTTTACACCGTTTTCATCTGTGCATATGGACAGTTTTCCCTTTGATATGTAACGGTGA
ACAGTTGTTCTACTTTTGTTTGTTAGTCTTGATGCTTCACTGATAGATACAAGAGCCATAAGAACCTCAG
ATCCTTCCGTATTTAGCCAGTATGTTCTCTAGTGTGGTTCGTTGTTTTTGCGTGAGCCATGAGAACGAAC
CATTGAGATCATACTTACTTTGCATGTCACTCAAAAATTTTGCCTCAAAACTGGTGAGCTGAATTTTTGC
AGTTAAAGCATCGTGTAGTGTTTTTCTTAGTCCGTTATGTAGGTAGGAATCTGATGTAATGGTTGTTGGT
ATTTTGTCACCATTCATTTTTATCTGGTTGTTCTCAAGTTCGGTTACGAGATCCATTTGTCTATCTAGTT
CAACTTGGAAAATCAACGTATCAGTCGGGCGGCCTCGCTTATCAACCACCAATTTCATATTGCTGTAAGT
GTTTAAATCTTTACTTATTGGTTTCAAAACCCATTGGTTAAGCCTTTTAAACTCATGGTAGTTATTTTCA
AGCATTAACATGAACTTAAATTCATCAAGGCTAATCTCTATATTTGCCTTGTGAGTTTTCTTTTGTGTTA
GTTCTTTTAATAACCACTCATAAATCCTCATAGAGTATTTGTTTTCAAAAGACTTAACATGTTCCAGATT
ATATTTTATGAATTTTTTTAACTGGAAAAGATAAGGCAATATCTCTTCACTAAAAACTAATTCTAATTTT
TCGCTTGAGAACTTGGCATAGTTTGTCCACTGGAAAATCTCAAAGCCTTTAACCAAAGGATTCCTGATTT
CCACAGTTCTCGTCATCAGCTCTCTGGTTGCTTTAGCTAATACACCATAAGCATTTTCCCTACTGATGTT
CATCATCTGAGCGTATTGGTTATAAGTGAACGATACCGTCCGTTCTTTCCTTGTAGGGTTTTCAATCGTG
GGGTTGAGTAGTGCCACACAGCATAAAATTAGCTTGGTTTCATGCTCCGTTAAGTCATAGCGACTAATCG
CTAGTTCATTTGCTTTGAAAACAACTAATTCAGACATACATCTCAATTGGTCTAGGTGATTTTAATCACT
ATACCAATTGAGATGGGCTAGTCAATGATAATTACTAGTCCTTTTCCTTTGAGTTGTGGGTATCTGTAAA
TTCTGCTAGACCTTTGCTGGAAAACTTGTAAATTCTGCTAGACCCTCTGTAAATTCCGCTAGACCTTTGT
GTGTTTTTTTTGTTTATATTCAAGTGGTTATAATTTATAGAATAAAGAAAGAATAAAAAAAGATAAAAAG
AATAGATCCCAGCCCTGTGTATAACTCACTACTTTAGTCAGTTCCGCAGTATTACAAAAGGATGTCGCAA
ACGCTGTTTGCTCCTCTACAAAACAGACCTTAAAACCCTAAAGGCTTAAGTAGCACCCTCGCAAGCTCGG
GCAAATCGCTGAATATTCCTTTTGTCTCCGACCATCAGGCACCTGAGTCGCTGTCTTTTTCGTGACATTC
AGTTCGCTGCGCTCACGGCTCTGGCAGTGAATGGGGGTAAATGGCACTACAGGCGCCTTTTATGGATTCA
TGCAAGGAAACTACCCATAATACAAGAAAAGCCCGTCACGGGCTTCTCAGGGCGTTTTATGGCGGGTCTG
CTATGTGGTGCTATCTGACTTTTTGCTGTTCAGCAGTTCCTGCCCTCTGATTTTCCAGTCTGACCACTTC
GGATTATCCCGTGACAGGTCATTCAGACTGGCTAATGCACCCAGTAAGGCAGCGGTATCATCAACAGGCT
TACCCGTCTTACTGTCCCTAGTGCTTGGCCTAGTATGCGTCTCCTTTACACCTCCACAACTAGCTGGTAT
TATGCTAGCAGCTGTCACCGGATGTGCTTTCCGGTCTGATGAGTCCGTGAGGACGAAACAGCCTCTACAA
ATAATTTTGTTTAACTTTACAAAGAGGAGAAAGGTACCGCATGAGTAAAGGAGAAGAACTTTTCACTGGA
GTTGTCCCAATTCTTGTTGAATTAGATGGTGATGTTAATGGGCACAAATTTTCTGTCAGTGGAGAGGGTG
AAGGTGATGCAACATACGGAAAACTTACCCTTAAATTGATTTGCACTACTGGAAAACTACCTGTTCCATG
GCCAACACTTGTCACTACTTTGGGTTATGGTGTTCAATGCTTTGCGAGATACCCAGATCATATGAAACAG
CATGACTTTTTCAAGAGTGCCATGCCCGAAGGTTATGTACAGGAAAGAACTATATTTTTCAAAGATGACG
GGAACTACAAGACACGTGCTGAAGTCAAGTTTGAAGGTGATACCCTTGTTAATAGAATCGAGTTAAAAGG
TATTGATTTTAAAGAAGATGGAAACATTCTTGGACACAAATTGGAATACAACTATAACTCACACAATGTA
TACATCACGGCAGACAAACAAAAGAATGGAATCAAAGCGAACTTCAAAATTAGACACAACATTGAAGATG
GAGGTGTTCAACTAGCAGACCATTATCAACAAAATACTCCAATTGGCGATGGCCCTGTCCTTTTACCAGA
CAACCATTACCTGTCCTACCAATCTAAGCTTTCGAAAGATCCCAACGAAAAGAGAGACCACATGGTCCTT
CTTGAGTTTGTAACAGCTGCTGGGATTACACATGGCATGGATGAACTATACAAATAAGCTTGATATCGAA
TTCCTGCAGCCCGGGGGATCCCATTGTACGCGTGCTAGAGGCATCAAATAAAACGAAAGGCTCAGTCGAA
AGACTGGGCCTTTCGTTTTATCTGTTGTTTGTCGGTGAACGCTCTCCTGAGTAGGACAAATTCTAGTGCT
TGGATTCTCACCAATAAAAAACGCCCGGCGGCAACCGAGCGTTCTGAACAAATCCAGATGGAGTTCTGAG
GTCATTACTGGATCTATCAACAGGAGTCCAAGCGAGCTCGATATCAAATTACGCCCCGCCCTGCCACTCA
TCGCAGTACTGTTGTAATTCATTAAGCATTCTGCCGACATGGAAGCCATCACAAACGGCATGATGAACCT
GAATCGCCAGCGGCATCAGCACCTTGTCGCCTTGCGTATAATATTTGCCCATGGTGAAAACGGGGGCGAA
GAAGTTGTCCATATTGGCCACGTTTAAATCAAAACTGGTGAAACTCACCCAGGGATTGGCTGAGACGAAA
AACATATTCTCAATAAACCCTTTAGGGAAATAGGCCAGGTTTTCACCGTAACACGCCACATCTTGCGAAT
ATATGTGTAGAAACTGCCGGAAATCGTCGTGGTATTCACTCCAGAGCGATGAAAACGTTTCAGTTTGCTC
ATGGAAAACGGTGTAACAAGGGTGAACACTATCCCATATCACCAGCTCACCGTCTTTCATTGCCATACGA
AATTCCGGATGAGCATTCATCAGGCGGGCAAGAATGTGAATAAAGGCCGGATAAAACTTGTGCTTATTTT
TCTTTACGGTCTTTAAAAAGGCCGTAATATCCAGCTGAACGGTCTGGTTATAGGTACATTGAGCAACTGA
CTGAAATGCCTCAAAATGTTCTTTACGATGCCATTGGGATATATCAACGGTGGTATATCCAGTGATTTTT
TTCTCCATTTTAGCTTCCTTAGCTCCTGAAAATCTCGATAACTCAAAAAATACGCCCGGTAGTGATCTTA
TTTCATTATGGTGAAAGTTGGAACCTCTTACGTGCCGATCAACGTCTCATTTTCGCCAGATATC
